Addgene plasmid #22346: pCI-MOR129-1
Depositing lab: Hiroaki Matsunami. Depositing organization: Duke University. Publication: Odor coding by a Mammalian receptor repertoire. Saito H, Chi Q, Zhuang H, Matsunami H, Mainland JD. Sci Signal. 2009 . 2(60):ra9. 10.1126/scisignal.2000016 PubMed 19261596.
Backbone
  Vector backbone: pCI
  Backbone manufacturer: Promega
  Backbone size w/o insert (bp): 4006
  Vector type: Mammalian Expression
Growth in bacteria
  Bacterial resistance: Ampicillin, 100 μg/mL
  Growth temperature: 37°C
  Growth strain: DH5alpha
  Copy number: Unknown
Gene/Insert
  Gene/Insert name: MOR129-1 (alt name: Mus musculus olfactory receptor 1377)
  Species: M. musculus (mouse)
  Insert size (bp): 924
  GenBank ID: NM_146911
  Entrez Gene: Olfr1377 (a.k.a. MOR129-1)
  Tag / fusion protein: Rho (N terminal on insert)
  Cloning method: Restriction Enzyme; 5′ cloning site NheI (not destroyed); 3′ cloning site NotI (not destroyed)
  Sequencing primers: 5′ T7; 3′ EBV-rev
Terms and licenses: Academic/Nonprofit Terms; Industry Terms: Not Available to Industry
Depositor comments: E6K in the variant used for the paper.
How to cite: pCI-MOR129-1 was a gift from Hiroaki Matsunami (Addgene plasmid # 22346 ; http://n2t.net/addgene:22346 ; RRID:Addgene_22346)
