[The description below was written by a language model from this plasmid's Addgene catalogue record and pLannotate feature annotations shown in this document.]
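Description:
pCI-MOR129-1 is a mammalian expression plasmid built on the Promega pCI backbone, carrying the mouse olfactory receptor MOR129-1 (Olfr1377). It is propagated in E. coli through a high-copy ColE1/pUC-type origin and selected with ampicillin via the β-lactamase gene. An f1 origin is also present, which allows production of single-stranded DNA. The record lists no mammalian selection marker, consistent with use in transient transfection.

The receptor coding sequence, recorded as a 924 bp insert, was cloned between the NheI and NotI sites, both of which are retained. Expression is driven by the human cytomegalovirus immediate-early enhancer and promoter, followed by the pCI chimeric β-globin/immunoglobulin intron, which generally improves transcript processing and expression level, and transcripts are terminated by the SV40 polyadenylation signal. A T7 promoter just upstream of the insert permits in vitro transcription and serves as a sequencing primer site. The receptor carries an N-terminal Rho tag, a short segment from the amino terminus of rhodopsin that is commonly fused to odorant receptors to aid their cell-surface expression in heterologous cells and to allow antibody detection. The automated annotation labels the tag as a fish opsin fragment and the main open reading frame as human OR7D2. These are nearest-homologue matches from the annotation tool, and the catalogue identifies the insert as the mouse gene. The depositor notes an E6K substitution in the variant used for the associated study.

The associated publication examined odor coding across a mammalian receptor repertoire, so the construct is suited to expressing this receptor in cultured mammalian cells for functional screening against odorants.
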