Features (pLannotate 1.2.2; 15 found; start..end, strand, type, name):
    140..517     +  enhancer       CMV enhancer: human cytomegalovirus immediate early enhancer
    519..718     +  promoter       CMV promoter: human cytomegalovirus (CMV) immediate early promoter
    857..989     +  intron         chimeric intron: chimera between introns from human β-globin and immunoglobulin heavy chain genes
   1034..1052    +  promoter       T7 promoter: promoter for bacteriophage T7 RNA polymerase
   1058..1120    +  CDS            rho (fragment): OPSD_ASTFA - Experimental evidence at protein level: Swiss-Prot protein existence level 1. Photoreceptor required for image-forming vision at low light intensity. While most salt water fish species use retinal as chromophore, most freshwater fish use 3-dehydroretinal, or a mixture of retinal and 3-dehydroretinal (By similarity). Light-induced isomerization of 11-cis to all-trans retinal triggers a conformational change that activates signaling via G-proteins. Subsequent receptor phosphorylation mediates displacement of the bound G-protein alpha subunit by arrestin and terminates signaling (By
   1133..2068    +  CDS            OR7D2: OR7D2_HUMAN - Experimental evidence at protein level: Swiss-Prot protein existence level 1. Odorant receptor. From Homo sapiens (Human).
   2080..2201    -  polyA_signal   SV40 poly(A) signal: SV40 polyadenylation signal
   2224..2292    -  CDS            large T antigen (fragment): large T antigen from SV40 (simian virus 40)
   2311..2378    +  CDS            lacZα (fragment): LacZα fragment of β-galactosidase; lacZ fragment
   2382..2810    +  rep_origin     f1 ori (sequence partly withheld): f1 bacteriophage origin of replication; arrow indicates direction of (+) strand synthesis
   2838..2937    -  misc_feature   bom (fragment): basis of mobility region from pBR322
   3039..3074    -  CDS            rop (fragment): Rop protein, which maintains plasmids at low copy number; rop
   3169..3273    +  promoter       AmpR promoter: bla
   3274..4134    +  CDS            AmpR: β-lactamase; bla; confers resistance to ampicillin, carbenicillin, and related antibiotics
   4305..4893    +  rep_origin     ori: high-copy-number ColE1/pMB1/pBR322/pUC origin of replication
>Addgene plasmid #22346 | pCI-MOR129-1 | depositor full sequence | sequence record 10256 | Author sequence
TCAATATTGGCCATTAGCCATATTATTCATTGGTTATATAGCATAAATCAATATTGGCTATTGGCCATTG
CATACGTTGTATCTATATCATAATATGTACATTTATATTGGCTCATGTCCAATATGACCGCCATGTTGGC
ATTGATTATTGACTAGTTATTAATAGTAATCAATTACGGGGTCATTAGTTCATAGCCCATATATGGAGTT
CCGCGTTACATAACTTACGGTAAATGGCCCGCCTGGCTGACCGCCCAACGACCCCCGCCCATTGACGTCA
ATAATGACGTATGTTCCCATAGTAACGCCAATAGGGACTTTCCATTGACGTCAATGGGTGGAGTATTTAC
GGTAAACTGCCCACTTGGCAGTACATCAAGTGTATCATATGCCAAGTCCGCCCCCTATTGACGTCAATGA
CGGTAAATGGCCCGCCTGGCATTATGCCCAGTACATGACCTTACGGGACTTTCCTACTTGGCAGTACATC
TACGTATTAGTCATCGCTATTACCATGGTGATGCGGTTTTGGCAGTACACCAATGGGCGTGGATAGCGGT
TTGACTCACGGGGATTTCCAAGTCTCCACCCCATTGACGTCAATGGGAGTTTGTTTTGGCACCAAAATCA
ACGGGACTTTCCAAAATGTCGTAATAACCCCGCCCCGTTGACGCAAATGGGCGGTAGGCGTGTACGGTGG
GAGGTCTATATAAGCAGAGCTCGTTTAGTGAACCGTCAGATCACTAGAAGCTTTATTGCGGTAGTTTATC
ACAGTTAAATTGCTAACGCAGTCAGTGCTTCTGACACAACAGTCTCGAACTTAAGCTGCAGAAGTTGGTC
GTGAGGCACTGGGCAGGTAAGTATCAAGGTTACAAGACAGGTTTAAGGAGACCAATAGAAACTGGGCTTG
TCGAGACAGAGAAGACTCTTGCGTTTCTGATAGGCACCTATTGGTCTTACTGACATCCACTTTGCCTTTC
TCTCCACAGGTGTCCACTCCCAGTTCAATTACAGCTCTTAAGGCTAGAGTACTTAATACGACTCACTATA
GGCTAGCATGAATGGCACAGAAGGCCCTAACTTCTACGTGCCCTTCTCCAATGCGACGGGTGTGGTACGC
GAATTCACGCGTATGGATGGAGACAATGAGACTATGGTGGCAGAATTCCTCCTTCTGGGGCTCTCTGGAA
AGTCAGAGCAGGAGGAAGTCGTCTTTGGAATGTTCTTAGGCATGTACTTGGTCACCATCTCTGGGAACCT
TCTCATCATCCTGGCCATCAGCTGTGACCCTCATCTCCACACACCCATGTACTTCTTCTTGGCCAACCTC
TCCAGTGTTGACATCTGCTTTTCCTCAGTCACTGTCCCCAAGGCTCTGGTGAACCACGTGTTGGGAAGCA
AGTCCATCTCTTACACAGAGTGCATGATCCAGATCTATTTCTTCATCACATTCATCAACATGGATGGCTT
CCTCCTGAGTGTGATGGCCTATGACCGCTATGTGGCCATCTGTCACCCTCTCCACTACACCATGATGATG
AGATCCAGACTCTGTGTCCTCCTGGTGGCCATATCATGGGTCATCACAAACCTGCATGCTCTCTTGCATA
CTCTCCTCATGGTTCGACTCACCTTCTGTTCCCACAATGCAGTGCACCACTTCTTCTGCGACCCCTACCC
TATCCTGAAGCTCTCTTGTTCTGACACCTTCATCAATGACCTGATGGTCTTCACTGTGGGTGGAGTGATA
TTCCTGACACCGTTTTCATGCATTGTTGTTTCCTATGTTTACATCTTCTCTAAGGTCCTGAAGATACCAT
CTGCCCGCGGGATAAGGAAAGCCCTGTCTACATGTGGGTCTCACCTCACTGTGGTCTCCCTCTTCTATGG
GGCGATCCTGGGTGTCTACATGCGTCCTTCATCCTCATATTCTCTGCAGGACACGGTGGCTACTGTCATC
TTTACAGTGGTGACTCCATTGGTCAATCCCTTCATCTACAGCCTGAGGAATCAGGATATGAAAGGAGCCC
TAAGGAAGATAATGCTCAGATCCTAGGCGGCCGCTTCGAGCAGACATGATAAGATACATTGATGAGTTTG
GACAAACCACAACTAGAATGCAGTGAAAAAAATGCTTTATTTGTGAAATTTGTGATGCTATTGCTTTATT
TGTAACCATTATAAGCTGCAATAAACAAGTTAACAACAACAATTGCATTCATTTTATGTTTCAGGTTCAG
GGGGAGATGTGGGAGGTTTTTTAAAGCAAGTAAAACCTCTACAAATGTGGTAAAATCGATAAGGATCCGG
GCTGGCGTAATAGCGAAGAGGCCCGCACCGATCGCCCTTCCCAACAGTTGCGCAGCCTGAATGGCGAATG
G
[124 nt withheld, positions 2382-2505]
C
[91 nt withheld, positions 2507-2597]
A
[49 nt withheld, positions 2599-2647]
CCTTTGACGTTGGAGTCCACGTTCTTT
[37 nt withheld, positions 2675-2711]
ACCCTATCTCGGTCTATTCTTTTGATTTATAAGGGATTTTGCCGATTTCGGCCTATTGGTTAAAAAATGA
GCTGATTTAACAAAAATTTAACGCGAATTTTAACAAAATATTAACGCTTACAATTTCCTGATGCGGTATT
TTCTCCTTACGCATCTGTGCGGTATTTCACACCGCATATGGTGCACTCTCAGTACAATCTGCTCTGATGC
CGCATAGTTAAGCCAGCCCCGACACCCGCCAACACCCGCTGACGCGCCCTGACGGGCTTGTCTGCTCCCG
GCATCCGCTTACAGACAAGCTGTGACCGTCTCCGGGAGCTGCATGTGTCAGAGGTTTTCACCGTCATCAC
CGAAACGCGCGAGACGAAAGGGCCTCGTGATACGCCTATTTTTATAGGTTAATGTCATGATAATAATGGT
TTCTTAGACGTCAGGTGGCACTTTTCGGGGAAATGTGCGCGGAACCCCTATTTGTTTATTTTTCTAAATA
CATTCAAATATGTATCCGCTCATGAGACAATAACCCTGATAAATGCTTCAATAATATTGAAAAAGGAAGA
GTATGAGTATTCAACATTTCCGTGTCGCCCTTATTCCCTTTTTTGCGGCATTTTGCCTTCCTGTTTTTGC
TCACCCAGAAACGCTGGTGAAAGTAAAAGATGCTGAAGATCAGTTGGGTGCACGAGTGGGTTACATCGAA
CTGGATCTCAACAGCGGTAAGATCCTTGAGAGTTTTCGCCCCGAAGAACGTTTTCCAATGATGAGCACTT
TTAAAGTTCTGCTATGTGGCGCGGTATTATCCCGTATTGACGCCGGGCAAGAGCAACTCGGTCGCCGCAT
ACACTATTCTCAGAATGACTTGGTTGAGTACTCACCAGTCACAGAAAAGCATCTTACGGATGGCATGACA
GTAAGAGAATTATGCAGTGCTGCCATAACCATGAGTGATAACACTGCGGCCAACTTACTTCTGACAACGA
TCGGAGGACCGAAGGAGCTAACCGCTTTTTTGCACAACATGGGGGATCATGTAACTCGCCTTGATCGTTG
GGAACCGGAGCTGAATGAAGCCATACCAAACGACGAGCGTGACACCACGATGCCTGTAGCAATGGCAACA
ACGTTGCGCAAACTATTAACTGGCGAACTACTTACTCTAGCTTCCCGGCAACAATTAATAGACTGGATGG
AGGCGGATAAAGTTGCAGGACCACTTCTGCGCTCGGCCCTTCCGGCTGGCTGGTTTATTGCTGATAAATC
TGGAGCCGGTGAGCGTGGGTCTCGCGGTATCATTGCAGCACTGGGGCCAGATGGTAAGCCCTCCCGTATC
GTAGTTATCTACACGACGGGGAGTCAGGCAACTATGGATGAACGAAATAGACAGATCGCTGAGATAGGTG
CCTCACTGATTAAGCATTGGTAACTGTCAGACCAAGTTTACTCATATATACTTTAGATTGATTTAAAACT
TCATTTTTAATTTAAAAGGATCTAGGTGAAGATCCTTTTTGATAATCTCATGACCAAAATCCCTTAACGT
GAGTTTTCGTTCCACTGAGCGTCAGACCCCGTAGAAAAGATCAAAGGATCTTCTTGAGATCCTTTTTTTC
TGCGCGTAATCTGCTGCTTGCAAACAAAAAAACCACCGCTACCAGCGGTGGTTTGTTTGCCGGATCAAGA
GCTACCAACTCTTTTTCCGAAGGTAACTGGCTTCAGCAGAGCGCAGATACCAAATACTGTTCTTCTAGTG
TAGCCGTAGTTAGGCCACCACTTCAAGAACTCTGTAGCACCGCCTACATACCTCGCTCTGCTAATCCTGT
TACCAGTGGCTGCTGCCAGTGGCGATAAGTCGTGTCTTACCGGGTTGGACTCAAGACGATAGTTACCGGA
TAAGGCGCAGCGGTCGGGCTGAACGGGGGGTTCGTGCACACAGCCCAGCTTGGAGCGAACGACCTACACC
GAACTGAGATACCTACAGCGTGAGCTATGAGAAAGCGCCACGCTTCCCGAAGGGAGAAAGGCGGACAGGT
ATCCGGTAAGCGGCAGGGTCGGAACAGGAGAGCGCACGAGGGAGCTTCCAGGGGGAAACGCCTGGTATCT
TTATAGTCCTGTCGGGTTTCGCCACCTCTGACTTGAGCGTCGATTTTTGTGATGCTCGTCAGGGGGGCGG
AGCCTATGGAAAAACGCCAGCAACGCGGCCTTTTTACGGTTCCTGGCCTTTTGCTGGCCTTTTGCTCACA
TGGCTCGACAGATCT
