>Addgene plasmid #22346 | pCI-MOR129-1 | addgene partial sequence | sequence record 28180 | 22346 with T7
AGCCTACTTCTACGTGCCCTTCTCCAATGCGACGGGTGTGGTACGCGAATTCACGCGTATGGATGGAGAC
AATAAGACTATGGTGGCAGAATTCCTCCTTCTGGGGCTCTCTGGAAAGTCAGAGCAGGAGGAAGTCGTCT
TTGGAATGTTCTTAGGCATGTACTTGGTCACCATCTCTGGGAACCTTCTCATCATCCTGGCCATCAGCTG
TGACCCTCATCTCCACACACCCATGTACTTCTTCTTGGCCAACCTCTCCAGTGTTGACATCTGCTTTTCC
TCAGTCACTGTCCCCAAGGCTCTGGTGAACCACGTGTTGGGAAGCAAGTCCATCTCTTACACAGAGTGCA
TGATCCAGATCTATTTCTTCATCACATTCATCAACATGGATGGCTTCCTCCTGAGTGTGATGGCCTATGA
CCGCTATGTGGCCATCTGTCACCCTCTCCACTACACCATGATGATGAGATCCAGACTCTGTGTCCTCCTG
GTGGCCATATCATGGGTCATCACAAACCTGCATGCTCTCTTGCATACTCTCCTCATGGTTCGACTCACCT
TCTGTTCCCACAATGCAGTGCACCACTTCTTCTGCGACCCCTACCCTATCCTGAAGCTCTCTTGTTCTGA
CACCTTCATCAATGACCTGATGGTCTTCACTGTGGGTGGAGTGATATTCCTGACACCGTTTTCATGCATT
GTTGTTTCCTATGTTTACATCTTCTCTAAGGTCCTGAAGATACCATCTGCCCGCGGGATAAGGAAAGCCC
TGTCTACATGTGGGTCTCACCTCAACTGTGGTCTCCCTCTTCTATGGGGCGAATCCT
